Addgene plasmid #217626: Human V5-USP47
Purpose: Mammalian expression of V5 tagged USP47
Depositing lab: Ethan Lee. Depositing organization: Vanderbilt University. Publication: USP47 deubiquitylates Groucho/TLE to promote Wnt-beta-catenin signaling. Kassel S, Hanson AJ, Benchabane H, Saito-Diaz K, Cabel CR, Goldsmith L, Taha M, Kanuganti A, Ng VH, Xu G, Ye F, Picker J, Port F, Boutros M, Weiss VL, Robbins DJ, Thorne CA, Ahmed Y, Lee E. Sci Signal. 2023 Feb 7;16(771):eabn8372. doi: 10.1126/scisignal.abn8372. Epub 2023 Feb 7. PubMed 36749823.
Backbone
  Vector backbone: pCS2
  Vector type: Mammalian Expression
Growth in bacteria
  Bacterial resistance: Ampicillin, 100 μg/mL
  Growth temperature: 37°C
  Growth strain: DH5alpha
  Copy number: High Copy
Gene/Insert
  Gene/Insert name: USP47
  Species: H. sapiens (human)
  Entrez Gene: USP47 (a.k.a. TRFP)
  Cloning method: Gene Synthesis
Terms and licenses: Academic/Nonprofit Terms; Industry Terms: Not Available to Industry
How to cite: Human V5-USP47 was a gift from Ethan Lee (Addgene plasmid # 217626 ; http://n2t.net/addgene:217626 ; RRID:Addgene_217626)
