[The description below was written by a language model from this plasmid's Addgene catalogue record and pLannotate feature annotations shown in this document.]
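Description:
Human V5-USP47 is a mammalian expression plasmid of about 9.0 kb that encodes human USP47, a ubiquitin-specific protease, with a V5 epitope tag. The insert was made by gene synthesis. The catalogue lists the backbone as pCS2. It is propagated in E. coli through a high-copy ColE1/pUC-type origin and selected with ampicillin via the AmpR β-lactamase gene.

In the sequenced plasmid the expression cassette lies on the reverse strand. A CMV immediate-early enhancer and a CMV promoter, annotated as the truncated CMVd2 form, sit upstream of an internally truncated human β-globin intron. This leads into the USP47 open reading frame, which spans the numbering origin of the circular map, and an SV40 polyadenylation signal follows the coding region. The intron is a common addition that improves processing and expression of the transcript. The V5 tag is not annotated as a separate feature, so its exact position cannot be confirmed from the table, although the construct name suggests it is N-terminal.

The table also lists short β-globin insulator elements, rrnG and T7 terminators, and a synthetic poly(A) signal flanking the bacterial backbone. These elements isolate the expression unit from read-through transcription. They are not typical of a classical pCS2 vector, so the backbone may be a synthesis-vendor design rather than standard pCS2, but the record does not resolve this.

The construct is intended for overexpression of tagged USP47 in mammalian cells, where the V5 epitope allows detection or immunoprecipitation. The associated publication studied deubiquitylation of Groucho/TLE by USP47 in Wnt/β-catenin signalling.
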