Features (pLannotate 1.2.2; 17 found; start..end, strand, type, name):
    159..634     -  intron         β-globin intron: internally truncated intron from human β-globin
    768..819     -  promoter       CMVd2 promoter: truncated human cytomegalovirus (CMV) immediate early promoter that yields moderately reduced expression relative to the full-length promoter
    882..899     +  promoter       CMV promoter (fragment): human cytomegalovirus (CMV) immediate early promoter
    972..1275    -  enhancer       CMV enhancer: human cytomegalovirus immediate early enhancer
   1356..1404    +  polyA_signal   poly(A) signal: synthetic polyadenylation signal
   1422..1468    +  terminator     T7 terminator: transcription terminator for bacteriophage T7 RNA polymerase
   1473..1544    -  misc_feature   5' β-globin insulator: insulator upstream of the human β-globin locus (Farrell et al., 2002)
   1696..1832    -  terminator     rrnG terminator: transcription terminator from the E. coli ribosomal RNA rrnG operon (Albrechtsen et al., 1991)
   1845..2705    -  CDS            AmpR: β-lactamase; bla; confers resistance to ampicillin, carbenicillin, and related antibiotics
   3215..3279    +  CDS            bla(M) (fragment): β-lactamase lacking the signal sequence; bla(M); allows cytosolic expression of β-lactamase
   3451..4039    +  rep_origin     ori: high-copy-number ColE1/pMB1/pBR322/pUC origin of replication
   4265..4336    -  misc_feature   3' β-globin insulator: insulator downstream of the human β-globin locus (Farrell et al., 2002)
   4381..4517    -  terminator     rrnG terminator: transcription terminator from the E. coli ribosomal RNA rrnG operon (Albrechtsen et al., 1991)
   4547..4593    -  terminator     T7 terminator: transcription terminator for bacteriophage T7 RNA polymerase
   4616..4685    +  CDS            large T antigen (fragment): large T antigen from SV40 (simian virus 40)
   4708..4829    +  polyA_signal   SV40 poly(A) signal: SV40 polyadenylation signal
   4947..38      -  CDS            USP47 (across the origin): UBP47_HUMAN - Experimental evidence at protein level: Swiss-Prot protein existence level 1. Ubiquitin-specific protease that specifically deubiquitinates monoubiquitinated DNA polymerase beta (POLB), stabilizing POLB thereby playing a role in base-excision repair (BER). Acts as a regulator of cell growth and genome integrity. May also indirectly regulate CDC25A expression at a transcriptional level. From Homo sapiens (Human).
>Addgene plasmid #217626 | Human V5-USP47 | addgene full sequence | sequence record 427148 | Addgene NGS Result
TCCTTTGGAACCAGTTGGTTTTCTTCCCCTGGCACCATGGAGCCGCTGCCACTGCCTGTGCTATCGAGGC
CGAGTAAAGGATTGGGGATGGGTTTTCCCATGCGGCCGCCTTTGCCAAAGTGATGGGCCAGCACACAGAC
CAGCACGTTGCCCAGGAGCTGTGGGAGGAAGATAAGAGGTATGAACATGATTAGCAAAAGGGCCTAGCTT
GGACTCAGAATAATCCAGCCTTATCCCAACCATAAAATAAAAGCAGAATGGTAGCTGGATTGTAGCTGCT
ATTAGCAATATGAAACCTCTTACATCAGTTACAATTTATATGCAGAAATATTTATATGCAGAAATATTGC
TATTGCCTTAACCCAGAAATTATCACTGTTATTCTTTAGAATGGTGCAAAGAGGCATGATACATTGTATC
ATTATTGCCCTGAAAGAAAGAGATTAGGGAAAGTATTAGAAATAAGATAAACAAAAAAGTATATTAAAAG
AAGAAAGCATTTTTTAAAATTACAAATGCAAAATTACCCTGATTTGGTCAATATGTGTACCCTGTTACTT
CTCCCCTTCCTATGACATGAACTTAACCATAGAAAAGAAGGGGAAAGAAAACATCAAGGGTCCCATAGAC
TCACCCTGAAGTTCTCAGGATCCGAGCTCGGTACCACATGTAAGCTTCGAGGGGAGGCTGGATCGGTCCC
GGTGTCTTCTATGGAGGTCAAAACAGCGTGGATGGCGTCTCCAGGCGATCTGACGGTTCACTAAACCAGC
TCTGCTTATATAGACCTCCCACCGTACACGCCTACCGCCCATTTGCGTCAATGGGGCGGAGTTGTTACGA
CATTTTGGAAAGTCCCGTTGATTTTGGTGCCAAAACAAACTCCCATTGACGTCAATGGGGTGGAGACTTG
GAAATCCCCGTGAGTCAAACCGCTATCCACGCCCATTGATGTACTGCCAAAACCGCATCAGCATGGTAAT
AGCGATGACTAATACGTAGATGTACTGCCAAGTAGGAAAGTCCCATAAGGTCATGTACTGGGCATAATGC
CAGGCGGGCCATTTACCGTCATTGACGTCAATAGGGGGCGTACTTGGCATATGATACACTTGATGTACTG
CCAAGTGGGCAGTTTACCGTAAATACTCCACCCATTGACGTCAATGGAAAGTCCCTATTGGCGTTACTAT
GGGAACATACGTCATTATTGACGTCAATGGGCGGGGGTCGTTGGGCGGTCAGCCAGGCGGGCCATTTACC
GTAAGTTATGTAACGCGGAACTCCATATATGGGCTATGAACTAATGACCCCGTAATTGATTACTAGATCT
GGCTACACTCGATCAGCAGTTAGATAATAAAATCGCTATCCATCGAAGATGGATGTGTGTTGGTTTTTTG
TGTGTGTAACGCAACGATTGATAGCATAACCCCTTGGGGCCTCTAAACGGGTCTTGAGGGGTTTTTTGAA
TTGAGAGGTAGCTGAAGCTGCTGTTATGACCACTAGAGGGAAGAAGATACCTGTGGAGCTAATGGTCCAA
GATGTCGGGAGCCGCGATCGCTGCCAAAAAGGTAAGCTGACGATAGCTGACGAGATTCGATGCCCGACGA
GCAAATGAGCGCCACGGCTGTTCGCGTAAGCTCGAAACGACGGAGATTCGATAGAGCCAGAGTCGAGTTT
AAACGATTCGGGATCTTAAGGATAAATTTCTGGTAAGGAGGACACGTATGGAAGTGGGCAAGTTGGGGAA
GCCGTATCCGTTGCTGAATCTGGCATATGTGGGAGTATAAGACGCGCAGCGTCGCATCAGGCATTTTTTT
CTGCGCCAATGCACCTAGAATCGGTTACCAATGCTTAATCAGTGAGGCACCTATCTCAGCGATCTGTCTA
TTTCGTTCATCCATAGTTGCCTGACTCCCCGTCGTGTAGATAACTACGATACGGGAGGGCTTACCATCTG
GCCCCAGTGCTGCAATGATACCGCGAGACCCACGCTCACCGGCTCCAGATTTATCAGCAATAAACCAGCC
AGCCGGAAGGGCCGAGCGCAGAAGTGGTCCTGCAACTTTATCCGCCTCCATCCAGTCTATCAACTGTTGC
CGGGAAGCTAGAGTAAGTAGTTCGCCAGTTAATAGTTTACGCAAGGTTGTTGCCATTGCTACAGGCATCG
TGGTGTCACGCTCGTCGTTTGGTATGGCTTCATTCAGCTCCGGTTCCCAACGATCAAGGCGAGTTACATG
ATCCCCCATGTTGTGCAAAAAAGCGGTTAGCTCCTTCGGTCCTCCAATCGTTGTCAGAAGTAAGTTGGCC
GCAGTGTTATCACTCATGGTTATGGCAGCACTGCATAATTCTCTTACTGTCATGCCATCCGTAAGATGCT
TTTCTGTGACTGGTGAATACTCAACCAAGTCATTCTGAGAATAGTGTATGCGGCGACCGAGTTGCTCTTG
CCCGGCGTCAATACGGGATAATACCGCGCCACATAGCAGAACTTTAAAAGTGCTCATCATTGGAAAGCGT
TCTTCGGGGCGAAAACTCTCAAGGATCTTACCGCTGTTGAGATCCAGTTCGATGTAACCCACTCGCGCAC
CCAACTGATCTTCAGCATCTTTTACTTTCACCAGCGTTTCTGGGTGAGCAAAAACAGGAAGGCAAAATGC
CGCAAAAAAGGGAATAAGGGCGACACGGAAATGTTGAATACTCATGCGAAAGCCTCCTGCTGATCCTGTC
TCTTGATAGATGTTTGCAAAAGCTAGGACTCGATTATACGTTGACCGATCAGACTATCAATATCTAGGTT
TAAACAGATCGGTACGCTGCCGTGACCAGGCTTGAGTACAATATCTGACGATTGGACTTCCTGGGTCCCA
AGCTGGATTCCGACTGGCTGACTGCCAAGCAACGATATGGATCGTCGAGACTCGCACTGAGAGGATCGTT
CTCGGTACACCAGGCGCGCCCCGATTTCGATATTCCTCGGATCTCGGATAGATCGGGATTGAGGATGTAG
GTTGAACTTCTCTCGGGTGATCCCGATCTCGGATATTCGGGATTGGAGTAATACCTGGCGATAGGCGCTG
CCAAGCAATAGCCAAGGCGCAAGGCCGGCCAAGAGACTTGCGATAGTTCGTTCGAGAGGTAGCCTGCAAG
ATGGATCGGACGAAAGGTTTGAAGATTTTCCGACGAGGGCCTTGGAGAGTTCGGAAATTTAAATGCAACT
ATGGATGAACGAAATAGACAGATCGCTGAGATAGGTGCCTCACTGATTAAGCATTGGTAACTGTCAGACC
AAGTTTACTCATATATACTTTAGATTGATTTAAAACTTCATTTTTAATTTAAAAGGATCTAGGTGAAGAT
CCTTTTTGATAATCTCATGACCAAAATCCCTTAACGTGAGTTTTCGTTCCACTGAGCGTCAGACCCCGTA
GAAAAGATCAAAGGATCTTCTTGAGATCCTTTTTTTCTGCGCGTAATCTGCTGCTTGCAAACAAAAAAAC
CACCGCTACCAGCGGTGGTTTGTTTGCCGGATCAAGAGCTACCAACTCTTTTTCCGAAGGTAACTGGCTT
CAGCAGAGCGCAGATACCAAATACTGTTCTTCTAGTGTAGCCGTAGTTAGGCCACCACTTCAAGAACTCT
GTAGCACCGCCTACATACCTCGCTCTGCTAATCCTGTTACCAGTGGCTGCTGCCAGTGGCGATAAGTCGT
GTCTTACCGGGTTGGACTCAAGACGATAGTTACCGGATAAGGCGCAGCGGTCGGGCTGAACGGGGGGTTC
GTGCACACAGCCCAGCTTGGAGCGAACGACCTACACCGAACTGAGATACCTACAGCGTGAGCTATGAGAA
AGCGCCACGCTTCCCGAAGGGAGAAAGGCGGACAGGTATCCGGTAAGCGGCAGGGTCGGAACAGGAGAGC
GCACGAGGGAGCTTCCAGGGGGAAACGCCTGGTATCTTTATAGTCCTGTCGGGTTTCGCCACCTCTGACT
TGAGCGTCGATTTTTGTGATGCTCGTCAGGGGGGCGGAGCCTATGGAAAAACGCCAGCAACGCGGCCTTT
TTACGGTTCCTGGCCTTTTGCTGGCCTTTTGCTCACATGATTTAAATGAAACTCGTAATCGGAGAACGGG
TGCAATAGCAAGGACCAGATCGAACTTGACTGACGCAATTCTGAGCGTAGTCGAAACCCAGACAAGTCGA
TCTCGCCAAGTAGCTGACTTGACTGGTTAATTAAGTTTCGATAGCCCAAGGTAACCAATGAGATTAGGGA
GGGAAGAAAGTTTGATGAACTACTTCTGACCCCTAGTGGTGTCCAGAAAAGACCATTAAAGGAATGTCTT
GATCGAAATCGAGAGATCGCCTGCAGGATAGCTGACGACCTTAAGGATAAATTTCTGGTAAGGAGGACAC
GTATGGAAGTGGGCAAGTTGGGGAAGCCGTATCCGTTGCTGAATCTGGCATATGTGGGAGTATAAGACGC
GCAGCGTCGCATCAGGCATTTTTTTCTGCGCCAATGCCGGTAGATAGCAATCCGGCCCGAGGGGCACAAA
AAACCCCTCAAGACCCGTTTAGAGGCCCCAAGGGGTTATGCTACGATACCGATAGAGATGGGCCAATACC
ACATTTGTAGAGGTTTTACTTGCTTTAAAAAACCTCCCACACCTCCCCCTGAACCTGAAACATAAAATGA
ATGCAATTGTTGTTGTTAACTTGTTTATTGCAGCTTATAATGGTTACAAATAAAGCAATAGCATCACAAA
TTTCACAAATAAAGCATTTTTTTCACTGCATTCTAGTTGTGGTTTGTCCAAACTCATCAATGTATCTTAT
CATGTCTGTGAGCTGAAGGTACGCTGTATCTCAGTCAGTCAAGCTAGCAGAGGCCTGCGGATCCAGAAAT
CGATTGTATCAGTCAGTCAGTGCAGGAGGAGACAACTTCTAGATCAGTCCTGCGTCAAATCCTTGTTGGG
AGCACCATCCAGATAGATTTTCAAGGCTTTCTCTTTCCTTGGACTATATGTCACGCGATGACCGGTCTTT
TGCAGTCTGGAGCTCTCCTTCTTCATGAGTTCGTTGCGTTGCTCGTCGGTCAACTCCATAAGTTCTTCTG
TTTTATCGCGATAAAAGATGACCGCTCCATCATCGCATATATACAGAGGCCACACGTTAAGTGTACTCAC
TTTAGGGTTCCAATCCAAGTCTTGGTGGATATCAAGGACAGAGATGTCGCAAGGGAAGGTACCTCTGCCC
TTTGCAAATTCGATATCATCAAGCGGTATCCCGCTTATTTCGCTCAACTTCTCTCGCAGCTCATCCACGG
AGCTAGATTCCAGCACGACTTCCTGGAATGGGTCTAACTTCATCTCACTCGGCTTCCATCGCCTTGAAAG
TACCGCGAGCTGACTCATAGATTTCATCTTTTCCACACCATCCAAGACTTCTAAGAATACTTCCCAGTTG
CTTGAAATGTTAATGTCTTCTTCGTATATGTGGTAATCAAGGAAGACGGTGCCGGGATTCTTCCAAGTCT
TCTTCCTCAGACGAAATCGATCAATGGATAACTCAAGTCCGCATTGCTCTCTGAGTTGCGGGATCAGCTC
TTCCTTGCTCTGTCTGACGGTCATCCCCTTAGCGAAGACGGCGTCAAGGAGAAATTTACAGGGTTCCTGT
TCGTTCACCAGCAACTGATAAACTTTCACACGATATTCTCCCTTCTTCAGTGCTCTGCCCAGCCGTATAG
TGATCTTGTTGTCGTCTGAGAATGAGCTCAGAGTTTCGTTTAAGCGGACAGATTCGAACTCTTGGTTAGA
GGCGTAAACTCGGAACACTTTGAAATGAGAACTAAGGACCCCGACGAATGGTTCTAAGTGTTGCTTAAAG
GCTGCAAGGGTAATCCGTTTATCCACGTGGACCATCAACCACTTGTGACCCTCACCTGACCCTTCGTCCG
CGGCGTAAGGCTCAGCTTTGAAATACATATATTGCATCTCTCCCCTGGACTTACCGGATTCATCATATTC
GCTATCGGTTCCGGAATCTTCCTCTGCGGTGTCCCAAGTCTCTTTCTTCCCTTCATTCGCTTTAGTGCGT
CTGCTGCTGGTGATTGAGTGGGAATCCAATCCGTTCGCCAAGGGGATCTGTGCATTGTCAGCATTACAGA
GCGTGTCGCTACTATGAGAGGATGAGAGAATATCGGAGTCCACAGAGCTGGTAGAACGGTCGTTGTTTAC
GTCACTATCAGATCTCTCTTCACTTTGAAAATTCTCAGGGTCAGACGTCTGTATATGTTGTTCCAACTCT
CTATTGTCAACAGATGCAGAGGAATCCCTTTCGTTTAAGGGTGATTCGATATTCTCGAAGTCGCTAGTTT
CGGTTGATTTAGAAGAGTCTCCGTTATCGCCGTCCTGTTGTTGTTGCAAGCTTAAGGATTTCAACTTTTC
CGTGCTTTCTTCTAAAATAGCCTCGACACTTTTCAAGGATCCCACGGGGCCTTTGACCCGCTCACAGTCG
TCATCTACATTCCCAGAATCGCCGCCGGCCTTTTGATATGCTGTCCTTTTAGAGTAACTGACTGGGGACT
GTTCAGGCAAGAGAACGAAAAGTCTGATTGTGTTAGCATGCCTATCCAAAAGTTTCCAGAGATGGGAGTC
TGCGAAGGCCATTTGGTAGTCGAGCGTTTCGGAGCTCTCGACGAAAACCTTATTGGACCTGAAGAAGCCT
TCAGCTTTGAGAGTCTTACTTGAGACGGACAAGAGACGGAGATCATTGTAACAACGTTCGAGGACTATCC
TCATCGTCTCTGCAGGGAGATGGATTGCTTTACTTATCAGTTGCTTGAATTCAGTCACCGTTTGATTCAA
GTATGCCCTCACAGTAATTGGAGCAGCGACGGATTCGGCCTTCAGGTCAACTACATGTACTTTAACCATG
ACCTCGCCCGGTTTATATGATTGAAATACTTGGTCGGGCTTCCGGGTCTCAAGGAGCAAATCAAACATAT
AAGTTGACTTGACGCCGCCCAGCAGCAGCCCCATGGGGGTATCTTCTTCGCCCTCATAAGAGCGCTCCAG
ATAATCATGAAACTCGTCATATTTCACAAGGCGACAACAGTCCAATGGAATAACTTCCTCGAGATCCATC
ATCTTGTAAGCCATCTCAACTGCCTCTTTTAAAGTTTTGTCTTTATGCACTTCCAACTTGTTTTCCATCA
TCACTTGTTTGGTGGGATGGAGACAAAACAGCTTGATTTTACAGGTGTTTCTTTCGATTTCTCGTTGTCG
CTTTTCCTGCTCCTCGAGCTCTCGTTCTTTCTGCACTAAATTCTTAATATGCTCTGGGTATTCATCCACT
TCCAGAAACTTAGCGTTCCGGGCCGGATCTTTCAACCGATATATGAGCATATAGGCATTTGTGCTTGAGG
CGAAAGCGGAGCTATAGTACCCACGACTTCCTGAGGATCCGCCATGCGTTTTCTTTATATCTTCTTGGGT
GATGCGGGATACATGTTGATCGTTGAAACTATACCATTGCTCATCGGAGAATGACTTTATACAGGCGTAG
TAGTGCCCGCCAGCGGCGGATCCGGAATGAACCATGACGGAGAATAACTCGTATATGAGGGAGTTCTTCT
CAAGTCCACTTTTAGAGATCTTTTCAGTCCCAGAGTTTGTTTCCAGGCAGATTCCCTCGTCGACTCCATC
GTCATTGGAGAAGTCATTAGACATTTGGTCAGAATGGCAGCTGCCTTCGTTTTCCGCTCCTGAATCTGTA
CAGCTCTCAGTCTGAGGACTTTTCTCATCTTCTACATCAATGAACGTACTCATGTCGAGTTCCTCTGGAA
ATGTCATGCGATCGTTTAATTTAATACGATGCATGGTGGTATAATCAAAATCGAAGCGTTTGAGCTGGAG
TGTCAAAAGGTATGGAAAGTGAAGAAAACGCAAGCCTTTACGCGCGTCGCATTTCTTCTTGCACCTTTCG
CAGAAATACTGGTTGGGGCCGTCCAGGATCTCTGGTTGGATAAAAGCATGCAAAGCTTCTTCCACGGACG
CGAAAGCCTGGCTAGATCCGTATGGGCGTATTACAAGGGGTATATCCAGGTAGGTGTCTATGCGCCAACC
TTCATATCCGCATTCCAGACAACGTACGTAGTCTTTTAACTTGCCTTGATAGAGCTCGTTGATTAAATCT
GCTTGTTCAGTTTGTTTCCACTTTTGCTCGAGTGCGTCAAACATCACCCTGCAAAGCTCTTGGACATCGT
GTTGTTGCCAAGCCTCAGAAGAGTCCCATCCGAAGGACCTCGTCACGTCGGTGGTTTCAATAGCCCGCTT
CTTAGAAGTCTGCAGGAGAACAAACAGCCTCTGGAGTTGATAAGGGATAGATGTCACTGGATCTTCCTCG
CTCTCCTCAAATTCCCATTTATAGAGAGCGTTCCGGAACTCGGGTGTCATAAACAGGGTCTGCAGCAGGG
AATTTAAATAGCAAGTCATCGCTTGATTGACGAGACCGACATAACCGGTTTCAGACTTATTTAATATGCT
AGAATAGGAGTAGCTTTGTGACACATAGTCGCTTGTAGACCCGCCAGATCCCTCGCGAGGAAGTGGGCCG
ATAAAACGATCATGTACGCTATCTTCTCCTGCGGAGCTATCCTCGAGCAAAATTTGAGGCTGTTCTCCAT
CTTTATCTGTCAGATGCAAGAAATTCTTCTTCCCGGGTTCAAAATTGGCGTCTAATAAAGACTTATCTGA
CGTATGATCCAGGGGAGCCATGTCAGCAGTATTAATTCCGTTACCCCATACGAGATCGAAAGTTCCATTA
ATGTAACCAACTTTGTTGGCGACATCCTCAAACAGTTTGCGTACCGGAGTACTAGCAGGAAGGTTGAGGG
TGATTCTCTCATTCACGGTTTTAGAATTGGTGGTGTCTTGAATAATGCACAGTACCCTTGGCTCTTCTGC
TGCATTTTCTATTTGCAGGAATTTCTTCTTCATCTCATCGAAAATATTTTGGCGACACCGCCAAAACACA
TCT
